Addgene plasmid #65844: pcDNA-Dest47- C11orf83-GFP
Purpose: Mammalian expression of C terminally GFP-tagged C11orf83/UQCC3
Depositing lab: Amos Bairoch. Depositing organization: University of Geneva. Publication: C11orf83, a mitochondrial cardiolipin-binding protein involved in bc1 complex assembly and supercomplex stabilization. Desmurs M, Foti M, Raemy E, Vaz FM, Martinou JC, Bairoch A, Lane L. Mol Cell Biol. 2015 Apr;35(7):1139-56. doi: 10.1128/MCB.01047-14. Epub 2015 Jan 20. PubMed 25605331.
Backbone
  Vector backbone: pcDNA DEST 47
  Total vector size (bp): 6424
  Vector type: Mammalian Expression
Growth in bacteria
  Bacterial resistance: Ampicillin, 100 μg/mL
  Growth temperature: 37°C
  Growth strain: Top10
  Copy number: High Copy
Gene/Insert
  Gene/Insert name: UQCC3 WT (alt name: C11orf83)
  Species: H. sapiens (human)
  Mutation: WT
  GenBank ID: NM_001085372.2
  Entrez Gene: UQCC3 (a.k.a. C11orf83, CCDS41658.1, MC3DN9, UNQ655)
  Tag / fusion protein: GFP (C terminal on insert)
  Cloning method: TOPO Cloning
  Sequencing primers: 5′ CACCATGGATTCCTTGCGGAAAATGCTGATCTC; 3′ CGGTGACCTCCCGCCGGCG
Terms and licenses: Academic/Nonprofit Terms; Industry Terms: Not Available to Industry
How to cite: pcDNA-Dest47- C11orf83-GFP was a gift from Amos Bairoch (Addgene plasmid # 65844 ; http://n2t.net/addgene:65844 ; RRID:Addgene_65844)
