[The description below was written by a language model from this plasmid's Addgene catalogue record and pLannotate feature annotations shown in this document.]
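Description:
pcDNA-Dest47- C11orf83-GFP is a 6,424 bp mammalian expression plasmid built on the Gateway destination vector pcDNA DEST 47, carrying wild-type human UQCC3 (also called C11orf83) fused at its C terminus to GFP. It is propagated in E. coli as a high-copy plasmid through a ColE1/pUC-type origin and selected with ampicillin via the β-lactamase gene and its own promoter. An f1 origin is also present, which permits single-stranded DNA production. Small lac promoter/operator, lacI, bom and ble fragments in the annotation are backbone remnants rather than functional modules, and the short hit labelled as a truncated HIV-1 LTR next to the CMV promoter is likely an annotation artefact, since this is not a lentiviral vector.

The expression cassette is driven by the human cytomegalovirus immediate-early enhancer and promoter, followed by a T7 promoter that can serve for in vitro transcription or as a sequencing site. The UQCC3 coding sequence lies between attB1 and attB2 sites, the scars left by Gateway recombination. The record lists TOPO cloning as the method, which suggests an entry clone was made first and then recombined into the destination vector, though this is not stated. Downstream of attB2 lies a mammalian codon-optimized Cycle 3 GFP, giving the UQCC3-GFP fusion, and the transcript ends at the bovine growth hormone polyadenylation signal. A separate SV40 early promoter–neo–SV40 poly(A) unit provides neomycin-class (G418) resistance for selecting stably transfected cells.

The plasmid is intended for expressing fluorescently tagged UQCC3 in mammalian cells. The associated work characterised the protein as a mitochondrial cardiolipin-binding factor involved in bc1 complex assembly and supercomplex stabilization.
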