Features (pLannotate 1.2.2; 23 found; start..end, strand, type, name):
     28..80      -  misc_feature   bom (fragment): basis of mobility region from pBR322
    235..627     +  enhancer       CMV enhancer: human cytomegalovirus immediate early enhancer
    628..831     +  promoter       CMV promoter: human cytomegalovirus (CMV) immediate early promoter
    827..860     +  LTR            5' LTR (truncated) (fragment): truncated 5' long terminal repeat (LTR) from HIV-1
    876..894     +  promoter       T7 promoter: promoter for bacteriophage T7 RNA polymerase
    927..951     +  protein_bind   attB1: mutant version of attB; recombination site for the Gateway® BP reaction BP Clonase™
    957..1235    +  CDS            UQCC3: UQCC3_HUMAN - Also known as C11orf83 From Homo sapiens (Human).
   1237..1261    -  protein_bind   attB2: mutant version of attB; recombination site for the Gateway® BP reaction BP Clonase™
   1272..1991    +  CDS            Cycle 3 GFP: Cycle 3 GFP (Crameri et al., 1996) mammalian codon-optimized
   2019..2243    +  polyA_signal   bGH poly(A) signal: bovine growth hormone polyadenylation signal
   2247..2268    +  promoter       SV40 promoter (fragment): SV40 enhancer and early promoter
   2289..2717    +  rep_origin     f1 ori (sequence partly withheld): f1 bacteriophage origin of replication; arrow indicates direction of (+) strand synthesis
   2731..3060    +  promoter       SV40 promoter: SV40 enhancer and early promoter
   3127..3918    +  CDS            neo: KKA2_KLEPN - Also known as kan, nptII. Experimental evidence at protein level: Swiss-Prot protein existence level 1. Resistance to kanamycin, neomycin, paromomycin, ribostamycin, butirosin and gentamicin B. From Klebsiella pneumoniae.
   3944..4102    +  CDS            ble (fragment): BLE_KLEPN - Experimental evidence at protein level: Swiss-Prot protein existence level 1. Binding protein with a strong affinity to the bleomycin family of antibiotics. Binds to CL990; an antimitotic-antibiotic compound. From Klebsiella pneumoniae.
   4097..4218    +  polyA_signal   SV40 poly(A) signal: SV40 polyadenylation signal
   4291..4307    -  protein_bind   lac operator: The lac repressor binds to the lac operator to inhibit transcription in E. coli. This inhibition can be relieved by adding lactose or isopropyl-β-D-thiogalactopyranoside (IPTG). lac repressor encoded by lacI
   4315..4345    -  promoter       lac promoter: promoter for the E. coli lac operon
   4360..4381    -  protein_bind   CAP binding site: CAP binding activates transcription in the presence of cAMP. E. coli catabolite activator protein
   4394..4486    -  CDS            lacI (fragment): lac repressor; lacI; The lac repressor binds to the lac operator to inhibit transcription in E. coli. This inhibition can be relieved by adding lactose or isopropyl-β-D-thiogalactopyranoside (IPTG).
   4669..5257    -  rep_origin     ori: high-copy-number ColE1/pMB1/pBR322/pUC origin of replication
   5428..6288    -  CDS            AmpR: β-lactamase; bla; confers resistance to ampicillin, carbenicillin, and related antibiotics
   6289..6393    -  promoter       AmpR promoter: bla
>Addgene plasmid #65844 | pcDNA-Dest47- C11orf83-GFP | depositor full sequence | sequence record 117903 | pcDNA-Dest47- C11orf83-GFP sequence 6424 bps
GACGGATCGGGAGATCTCCCGATCCCCTATGGTGCACTCTCAGTACAATCTGCTCTGATGCCGCATAGTT
AAGCCAGTATCTGCTCCCTGCTTGTGTGTTGGAGGTCGCTGAGTAGTGCGCGAGCAAAATTTAAGCTACA
ACAAGGCAAGGCTTGACCGACAATTGCATGAAGAATCTGCTTAGGGTTAGGCGTTTTGCGCTGCTTCGCG
ATGTACGGGCCAGATATACGCGTTGACATTGATTATTGACTAGTTATTAATAGTAATCAATTACGGGGTC
ATTAGTTCATAGCCCATATATGGAGTTCCGCGTTACATAACTTACGGTAAATGGCCCGCCTGGCTGACCG
CCCAACGACCCCCGCCCATTGACGTCAATAATGACGTATGTTCCCATAGTAACGCCAATAGGGACGTTTG
TACAAAAATTTCCATTGACGTCAATGGGTGGAGTATTTACGGTAAACTGCCCACTTGGCAGTACATCAAG
TGTATCATATGCCAAGTACGCCCCCTATTGACGTCAATGACGGTAAATGGCCCGCCTGGCATTATGCCCA
GTACATGACCTTATGGGACTTTCCTACTTGGCAGTACATCTACGTATTAGTCATCGCTATTACCATGGTG
ATGCGGTTTTGGCAGTACATCAATGGGCGTGGATAGCGGTTTGACTCACGGGGATTTCCAAGTCTCCACC
CCATTGACGTCAATGGGAGTTTGTTTTGGCACCAAAATCAACGGGACTTTCCAAAATGTCGTAACAACTC
CGCCCCATTGACGCAAATGGGCGGTAGGCGTGTACGGTGGGAGGTCTATATAAGCAGAGCTCTCTGGCTA
ACTAGAGAACCCACTGCTTACTGGCTTATCGAAATTAATACGACTCACTATAGGGAGACCCAAGCTGGCT
AGTTAAGCTTGATCAAACAAGTTTGTACAAAAAAGCAGGCTCCACCATGGATTCCTTGCGGAAAATGCTG
ATCTCAGTCGCAATGCTGGGCGCAGGGGCTGGCGTGGGCTACGCGCTCCTCGTTATCGTGACCCCGGGAG
AGCGGCGGAAGCAGGAAATGCTAAAGGAGATGCCACTGCAGGACCCAAGGAGCAGGGAGGAGGCGGCCAG
GACCCAGCAGCTATTGCTGGCCACTCTGCAGGAGGCAGCGACCACGCAGGAGAACGTGGCCTGGAGGAAG
AACTGGATGGTTGGCGGCGAAGGCGGCGCCGGCGGGAGGTCACCGAACCCAGCTTTCTTGTACAAAGTGG
TTCGATCTAGAATGGCTAGCAAAGGAGAAGAACTTTTCACTGGAGTTGTCCCAATTCTTGTTGAATTAGA
TGGTGATGTTAATGGGCACAAATTTTCTGTCAGTGGAGAGGGTGAAGGTGATGCTACATACGGAAAGCTT
ACCCTTAAATTTATTTGCACTACTGGAAAACTACCTGTTCCATGGCCAACACTTGTCACTACTTTCTCTT
ATGGTGTTCAATGCTTTTCCCGTTATCCGGATCATATGAAACGGCATGACTTTTTCAAGAGTGCCATGCC
CGAAGGTTATGTACAGGAACGCACTATATCTTTCAAAGATGACGGGAACTACAAGACGCGTGCTGAAGTC
AAGTTTGAAGGTGATACCCTTGTTAATCGTATCGAGTTAAAAGGTATTGATTTTAAAGAAGATGGAAACA
TTCTCGGACACAAACTCGAGTACAACTATAACTCACACAATGTATACATCACGGCAGACAAACAAAAGAA
TGGAATCAAAGCTAACTTCAAAATTCGCCACAACATTGAAGATGGATCCGTTCAACTAGCAGACCATTAT
CAACAAAATACTCCAATTGGCGATGGCCCTGTCCTTTTACCAGACAACCATTACCTGTCGACACAATCTG
CCCTTTCGAAAGATCCCAACGAAAAGCGTGACCACATGGTCCTTCTTGAGTTTGTAACTGCTGCTGGGAT
TACACATGGCATGGATGAGCTCTACAAATAATGAATTAAACCCGCTGATCAGCCTCGACTGTGCCTTCTA
GTTGCCAGCCATCTGTTGTTTGCCCCTCCCCCGTGCCTTCCTTGACCCTGGAAGGTGCCACTCCCACTGT
CCTTTCCTAATAAAATGAGGAAATTGCATCGCATTGTCTGAGTAGGTGTCATTCTATTCTGGGGGGTGGG
GTGGGGCAGGACAGCAAGGGGGAGGATTGGGAAGACAATAGCAGGCATGCTGGGGATGCGGTGGGCTCTA
TGGCTTCTGAGGCGGAAAGAACCAGCTGGGGCTCTAGGGGGTATCCCC
[124 nt withheld, positions 2289-2412]
C
[91 nt withheld, positions 2414-2504]
A
[49 nt withheld, positions 2506-2554]
CCTTTGACGTTGGAGTCCACGTTCTTT
[37 nt withheld, positions 2582-2618]
ACCCTATCTCGGTCTATTCTTTTGATTTATAAGGGATTTTGCCGATTTCGGCCTATTGGTTAAAAAATGA
GCTGATTTAACAAAAATTTAACGCGAATTAATTCTGTGGAATGTGTGTCAGTTAGGGTGTGGAAAGTCCC
CAGGCTCCCCAGCAGGCAGAAGTATGCAAAGCATGCATCTCAATTAGTCAGCAACCAGGTGTGGAAAGTC
CCCAGGCTCCCCAGCAGGCAGAAGTATGCAAAGCATGCATCTCAATTAGTCAGCAACCATAGTCCCGCCC
CTAACTCCGCCCATCCCGCCCCTAACTCCGCCCAGTTCCGCCCATTCTCCGCCCCATGGCTGACTAATTT
TTTTTATTTATGCAGAGGCCGAGGCCGCCTCTGCCTCTGAGCTATTCCAGAAGTAGTGAGGAGGCTTTTT
TGGAGGCCTAGGCTTTTGCAAAAAGCTCCCGGGAGCTTGTATATCCATTTTCGGATCTGATCAAGAGACA
GGATGAGGATCGTTTCGCATGATTGAACAAGATGGATTGCACGCAGGTTCTCCGGCCGCTTGGGTGGAGA
GGCTATTCGGCTATGACTGGGCACAACAGACAATCGGCTGCTCTGATGCCGCCGTGTTCCGGCTGTCAGC
GCAGGGGCGCCCGGTTCTTTTTGTCAAGACCGACCTGTCCGGTGCCCTGAATGAACTGCAGGACGAGGCA
GCGCGGCTATCGTGGCTGGCCACGACGGGCGTTCCTTGCGCAGCTGTGCTCGACGTTGTCACTGAAGCGG
GAAGGGACTGGCTGCTATTGGGCGAAGTGCCGGGGCAGGATCTCCTGTCATCTCACCTTGCTCCTGCCGA
GAAAGTATCCATCATGGCTGATGCAATGCGGCGGCTGCATACGCTTGATCCGGCTACCTGCCCATTCGAC
CACCAAGCGAAACATCGCATCGAGCGAGCACGTACTCGGATGGAAGCCGGTCTTGTCGATCAGGATGATC
TGGACGAAGAGCATCAGGGGCTCGCGCCAGCCGAACTGTTCGCCAGGCTCAAGGCGCGCATGCCCGACGG
CGAGGATCTCGTCGTGACCCATGGCGATGCCTGCTTGCCGAATATCATGGTGGAAAATGGCCGCTTTTCT
GGATTCATCGACTGTGGCCGGCTGGGTGTGGCGGACCGCTATCAGGACATAGCGTTGGCTACCCGTGATA
TTGCTGAAGAGCTTGGCGGCGAATGGGCTGACCGCTTCCTCGTGCTTTACGGTATCGCCGCTCCCGATTC
GCAGCGCATCGCCTTCTATCGCCTTCTTGACGAGTTCTTCTGAGCGGGACTCTGGGGTTCGCGAAATGAC
CGACCAAGCGACGCCCAACCTGCCATCACGAGATTTCGATTCCACCGCCGCCTTCTATGAAAGGTTGGGC
TTCGGAATCGTTTTCCGGGACGCCGGCTGGATGATCCTCCAGCGCGGGGATCTCATGCTGGAGTTCTTCG
CCCACCCCAACTTGTTTATTGCAGCTTATAATGGTTACAAATAAAGCAATAGCATCACAAATTTCACAAA
TAAAGCATTTTTTTCACTGCATTCTAGTTGTGGTTTGTCCAAACTCATCAATGTATCTTATCATGTCTGT
ATACCGTCGACCTCTAGCTAGAGCTTGGCGTAATCATGGTCATAGCTGTTTCCTGTGTGAAATTGTTATC
CGCTCACAATTCCACACAACATACGAGCCGGAAGCATAAAGTGTAAAGCCTGGGGTGCCTAATGAGTGAG
CTAACTCACATTAATTGCGTTGCGCTCACTGCCCGCTTTCCAGTCGGGAAACCTGTCGTGCCAGCTGCAT
TAATGAATCGGCCAACGCGCGGGGAGAGGCGGTTTGCGTATTGGGCGCTCTTCCGCTTCCTCGCTCACTG
ACTCGCTGCGCTCGGTCGTTCGGCTGCGGCGAGCGGTATCAGCTCACTCAAAGGCGGTAATACGGTTATC
CACAGAATCAGGGGATAACGCAGGAAAGAACATGTGAGCAAAAGGCCAGCAAAAGGCCAGGAACCGTAAA
AAGGCCGCGTTGCTGGCGTTTTTCCATAGGCTCCGCCCCCCTGACGAGCATCACAAAAATCGACGCTCAA
GTCAGAGGTGGCGAAACCCGACAGGACTATAAAGATACCAGGCGTTTCCCCCTGGAAGCTCCCTCGTGCG
CTCTCCTGTTCCGACCCTGCCGCTTACCGGATACCTGTCCGCCTTTCTCCCTTCGGGAAGCGTGGCGCTT
TCTCATAGCTCACGCTGTAGGTATCTCAGTTCGGTGTAGGTCGTTCGCTCCAAGCTGGGCTGTGTGCACG
AACCCCCCGTTCAGCCCGACCGCTGCGCCTTATCCGGTAACTATCGTCTTGAGTCCAACCCGGTAAGACA
CGACTTATCGCCACTGGCAGCAGCCACTGGTAACAGGATTAGCAGAGCGAGGTATGTAGGCGGTGCTACA
GAGTTCTTGAAGTGGTGGCCTAACTACGGCTACACTAGAAGAACAGTATTTGGTATCTGCGCTCTGCTGA
AGCCAGTTACCTTCGGAAAAAGAGTTGGTAGCTCTTGATCCGGCAAACAAACCACCGCTGGTAGCGGTGG
TTTTTTTGTTTGCAAGCAGCAGATTACGCGCAGAAAAAAAGGATCTCAAGAAGATCCTTTGATCTTTTCT
ACGGGGTCTGACGCTCAGTGGAACGAAAACTCACGTTAAGGGATTTTGGTCATGAGATTATCAAAAAGGA
TCTTCACCTAGATCCTTTTAAATTAAAAATGAAGTTTTAAATCAATCTAAAGTATATATGAGTAAACTTG
GTCTGACAGTTACCAATGCTTAATCAGTGAGGCACCTATCTCAGCGATCTGTCTATTTCGTTCATCCATA
GTTGCCTGACTCCCCGTCGTGTAGATAACTACGATACGGGAGGGCTTACCATCTGGCCCCAGTGCTGCAA
TGATACCGCGAGACCCACGCTCACCGGCTCCAGATTTATCAGCAATAAACCAGCCAGCCGGAAGGGCCGA
GCGCAGAAGTGGTCCTGCAACTTTATCCGCCTCCATCCAGTCTATTAATTGTTGCCGGGAAGCTAGAGTA
AGTAGTTCGCCAGTTAATAGTTTGCGCAACGTTGTTGCCATTGCTACAGGCATCGTGGTGTCACGCTCGT
CGTTTGGTATGGCTTCATTCAGCTCCGGTTCCCAACGATCAAGGCGAGTTACATGATCCCCCATGTTGTG
CAAAAAAGCGGTTAGCTCCTTCGGTCCTCCGATCGTTGTCAGAAGTAAGTTGGCCGCAGTGTTATCACTC
ATGGTTATGGCAGCACTGCATAATTCTCTTACTGTCATGCCATCCGTAAGATGCTTTTCTGTGACTGGTG
AGTACTCAACCAAGTCATTCTGAGAATAGTGTATGCGGCGACCGAGTTGCTCTTGCCCGGCGTCAATACG
GGATAATACCGCGCCACATAGCAGAACTTTAAAAGTGCTCATCATTGGAAAACGTTCTTCGGGGCGAAAA
CTCTCAAGGATCTTACCGCTGTTGAGATCCAGTTCGATGTAACCCACTCGTGCACCCAACTGATCTTCAG
CATCTTTTACTTTCACCAGCGTTTCTGGGTGAGCAAAAACAGGAAGGCAAAATGCCGCAAAAAAGGGAAT
AAGGGCGACACGGAAATGTTGAATACTCATACTCTTCCTTTTTCAATATTATTGAAGCATTTATCAGGGT
TATTGTCTCATGAGCGGATACATATTTGAATGTATTTAGAAAAATAAACAAATAGGGGTTCCGCGCACAT
TTCCCCGAAAAGTGCCACCTGACGTC
