>Addgene plasmid #65844 | pcDNA-Dest47- C11orf83-GFP | addgene partial sequence | sequence record 116423 | BGH-rev 5'-TAGAAGGCACAGTCGAGG-3'
AGAGCTCATCCATGCCATGTGTAATCCCAGCAGCAGTTACAAACTCAAGAAGGACCATGTGGTCACGCTT
TTCGTTGGGATCTTTCGAAAGGGCAGATTGTGTCGACAGGTAATGGTTGTCTGGTAAAAGGACAGGGCCA
TCGCCAATTGGAGTATTTTGTTGATAATGGTCTGCTAGTTGAACGGATCCATCTTCAATGTTGTGGCGAA
TTTTGAAGTTAGCTTTGATTCCATTCTTTTGTTTGTCTGCCGTGATGTATACATTGTGTGAGTTATAGTT
GTACTCGAGTTTGTGTCCGAGAATGTTTCCATCTTCTTTAAAATCAATACCTTTTAACTCGATACGATTA
ACAAGGGTATCACCTTCAAACTTGACTTCAGCACGCGTCTTGTAGTTCCCGTCATCTTTGAAAGATATAG
TGCGTTCCTGTACATAACCTTCGGGCATGGCACTCTTGAAAAAGTCATGCCGTTTCATATGATCCGGATA
ACGGGAAAAGCATTGAACACCATAAGAGAAAGTAGTGACAAGTGTTGGCCATGGAACAGGTAGTTTTCCA
GTAGTGCAAATAAATTTAAGGGTAAGCTTTCCGTATGTAGCATCACCTTCACCCTCTCCACTGACAGAAA
ATTTGTGCCCATTAACATCACCATCTAATTCAACAAGAATTGGGACAACTCCAGTGAAAAGTTCTTCTCC
TTTGCTAGCCATTCTAGATCGAACCACTTTGTACAAG
