>Addgene plasmid #65844 | pcDNA-Dest47- C11orf83-GFP | addgene partial sequence | sequence record 117109 | CMV-F 5'-CGCAAATGGGCGGTAGGCGTG-3'
GAGCTCTCTGGCTAACTAGAGAACCCACTGCTTACTGGCTTATCGAAATTAATACGACTCACTATAGGGA
GACCCAAGCTGGCTAGTTAAGCTTGATCAAACAAGTTTGTACAAAAAAGCAGGCTCCGCGGCCGCCTTGT
TTAACTTTAAGAAGGAGCCCTTCACCATGGATTCCTTGCGGAAAATGCTGATCTCAGTCGCAATGCTGGG
CGCAGGGGCTGGCGTGGGCTACGCGCTCCTCGTTATCGTGACCCCGGGAGAGCGGCGGAAGCAGGAAATG
CTAAAGGAGATGCCACTGCAGGACCCAAGGAGCAGGGAGGAGGCGGCCAGGACCCAGCAGCTATTGCTGG
CCACTCTGCAGGAGGCAGCGACCACGCAGGAGAACGTGGCCTGGAGGAAGAACTGGATGGTTGGCGGCGA
AGGCGGCGCCGGCGGGAGGTCACCGAAGGGTGGGCGCGCCGACCCAGCTTTCTTGTACAAAGTGGTTCGA
TCTAGAATGGCTAGCAAAGGAGAAGAACTTTTCACTGGAGTTGTCCCAATTCTTGTTGAATTAGATGGTG
ATGTTAATGGGCACAAATTTTCTGTCAGTGGAGAGGGTGAAGGTGATGCTACATACGGAAAGCTTACCCT
TAAATTTATTTGCACTACTGGAAAACTACCTGTTCCATGGCCAACACTTGTCACTACTTTCTCTTATGGT
GTTCAATGCTTTTCCCGTTATCCGGATCATATG
